Addgene plasmid #128310: pET29a-hNABP1-N
Purpose: Express hNABP1 N-terminus (1–141 aa) in E. coli with a C-terminal His-tag
Depositing lab: Yuliang Wu. Depositing organization: University of Saskatchewan. Publication: C-termini are essential and distinct for nucleic acid binding of human NABP1 and NABP2. Vidhyasagar V, He Y, Guo M, Ding H, Talwar T, Nguyen V, Nwosu J, Katselis G, Wu Y. Biochim Biophys Acta. 2016 Feb;1860(2):371-83. doi: 10.1016/j.bbagen.2015.11.003. Epub 2015 Nov 10. PubMed 26550690.
Backbone
  Vector backbone: pET29a
  Backbone manufacturer: Novagen
  Backbone size w/o insert (bp): 5371
  Total vector size (bp): 5658
  Vector type: Bacterial Expression
Growth in bacteria
  Bacterial resistance: Kanamycin, 50 μg/mL
  Growth temperature: 37°C
  Growth strain: DH5alpha
  Copy number: High Copy
Gene/Insert
  Gene/Insert name: hNABP1 N-terminal domain (OB fold, 1–141 aa) (alt name: hSSB2)
  Species: H. sapiens (human)
  Mutation: N-terminal domain (OB fold, 1–140 aa)
  GenBank ID: NM_001031716.3
  Entrez Gene: NABP1 (a.k.a. OBFC2A, SOSS-B2, SSB2)
  Promoter: T7
  Tag / fusion protein: His (C terminal on backbone)
  Cloning method: Restriction Enzyme; 5′ cloning site Nde I (not destroyed); 3′ cloning site Xho I (not destroyed)
  Sequencing primers: 5′ T7 promoter; 3′ T7 terminator
Terms and licenses: Academic/Nonprofit Terms; Industry Terms: Not Available to Industry
How to cite: pET29a-hNABP1-N was a gift from Yuliang Wu (Addgene plasmid # 128310 ; http://n2t.net/addgene:128310 ; RRID:Addgene_128310)
