[The description below was written by a language model from this plasmid's Addgene catalogue record and pLannotate feature annotations shown in this document.]
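Description:
pET29a-hNABP1-N is a bacterial expression plasmid built on the Novagen pET29a backbone for producing the N-terminal, OB-fold-containing portion of human NABP1 (also called hSSB2, OBFC2A or SOSS-B2) in E. coli. The fragment was cloned between the NdeI and XhoI sites, both retained, which places the insert's start codon directly downstream of the vector's ribosome binding site and fuses its 3′ end in frame to the backbone-encoded C-terminal His tag. The catalogue fields give the fragment boundary inconsistently as residues 1–141 or 1–140; the annotated NABP1 coding segment of 420 nt corresponds to about 140 codons. The sequenced record (5,654 nt) agrees closely with the stated total size.

Expression is driven by a T7 promoter followed by a lac operator and the phage T7 gene 10 RBS, with a T7 terminator downstream of the His tag. The plasmid also carries lacI under its own promoter, so transcription is repressed until induced with IPTG in a host that supplies T7 RNA polymerase. Selection is by kanamycin through the aph(3')-Ia gene. Replication relies on a pBR322/ColE1-type origin accompanied by the bom region and rop; the catalogue lists the plasmid as high copy, although rop normally restrains copy number. An f1 origin is also present. The short TcR, SET1 and AmpR promoter fragment annotations appear to be automated matches to residual backbone sequence rather than functional elements.

NABP1 is a single-stranded DNA-binding component of the SOSS complex in the DNA damage response. This truncation lets the purified N-terminal domain be compared with other forms of the protein when assessing how the C-terminus contributes to nucleic acid binding.
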