Features (pLannotate 1.2.2; 19 found; start..end, strand, type, name):
    527..604     -  promoter       lacI promoter: lacI
    612..891     -  CDS            TcR (fragment): tetracycline efflux protein; tet; confers resistance to tetracycline
    917..935     +  promoter       T7 promoter: promoter for bacteriophage T7 RNA polymerase
    936..960     +  protein_bind   lac operator: The lac repressor binds to the lac operator to inhibit transcription in E. coli. This inhibition can be relieved by adding lactose or isopropyl-β-D-thiogalactopyranoside (IPTG). lac repressor encoded by lacI
    975..997     +  RBS            RBS: efficient ribosome binding site from bacteriophage T7 gene 10 (Olins and Rangwala, 1989)
   1005..1424    +  CDS            NABP1 (fragment): SOSB2_HUMAN - Also known as OBFC2A, SSB2. Experimental evidence at protein level: Swiss-Prot protein existence level 1. Component of the SOSS complex, a multiprotein complex that functions downstream of the MRN complex to promote DNA repair and G2/M checkpoint. In the SOSS complex, acts as a sensor of single-stranded DNA that binds to single-stranded DNA, in particular to polypyrimidines. The SOSS complex associates with DNA lesions and influences diverse endpoints in the cellular DNA damage response including cell-cycle checkpoint activation, recombinational repair and maintenance of genomic
   1431..1448    +  CDS            9xHis (fragment): 9xHis affinity tag
   1458..1507    +  CDS            SET1 (fragment): solubility-enhancement tag derived from T7 phage gene 10B
   1515..1562    +  terminator     T7 terminator: transcription terminator for bacteriophage T7 RNA polymerase
   1599..2027    +  rep_origin     f1 ori (sequence partly withheld): f1 bacteriophage origin of replication; arrow indicates direction of (+) strand synthesis
   2080..2137    +  promoter       AmpR promoter (fragment): bla
   2146..2961    -  CDS            KanR: aminoglycoside phosphotransferase; aph(3')-Ia; confers resistance to kanamycin in bacteria or G418 (Geneticin®) in eukaryotes
   3083..3671    +  rep_origin     ori: high-copy-number ColE1/pMB1/pBR322/pUC origin of replication
   3857..3996    -  misc_feature   bom: basis of mobility region from pBR322
   4098..4289    -  CDS            rop: Rop protein, which maintains plasmids at low copy number; rop
   4306..4686    +  CDS            YPB1_ECOLX: Protein predicted: Swiss-Prot protein existence level 4. From Escherichia coli.
   4758..5049    -  CDS            TcR (fragment): tetracycline efflux protein; tet; confers resistance to tetracycline
   5064..5085    -  protein_bind   CAP binding site: CAP binding activates transcription in the presence of cAMP. E. coli catabolite activator protein
   5098..526     -  CDS            lacI (across the origin): lac repressor; lacI; The lac repressor binds to the lac operator to inhibit transcription in E. coli. This inhibition can be relieved by adding lactose or isopropyl-β-D-thiogalactopyranoside (IPTG).
>Addgene plasmid #128310 | pET29a-hNABP1-N | addgene full sequence | sequence record 252712 | Addgene NGS Result
CGACCAGATGCTCCACGCCCAGTCGCGTACCGTCTTCATGGGAGAAAATAATACTGTTGATGGGTGTCTG
GTCAGAGACATCAAGAAATAACGCCGGAACATTAGTGCAGGCAGCTTCCACAGCAATGGCATCCTGGTCA
TCCAGCGGATAGTTAATGATCAGCCCACTGACGCGTTGCGCGAGAAGATTGTGCACCGCCGCTTTACAGG
CTTCGACGCCGCTTCGTTCTACCATCGACACCACCACGCTGGCACCCAGTTGATCGGCGCGAGATTTAAT
CGCCGCGACAATTTGCGACGGCGCGTGCAGGGCCAGACTGGAGGTGGCAACGCCAATCAGCAACGACTGT
TTGCCCGCCAGTTGTTGTGCCACGCGGTTGGGAATGTAATTCAGCTCCGCCATCGCCGCTTCCACTTTTT
CCCGCGTTTTCGCAGAAACGTGGCTGGCCTGGTTCACCACGCGGGAAACGGTCTGATAAGAGACACCGGC
ATACTCTGCGACATCGTATAACGTTACTGGTTTCACATTCACCACCCTGAATTGACTCTCTTCCGGGCGC
TATCATGCCATACCGCGAAAGGTTTTGCGCCATTCGATGGTGTCCGGGATCTCGACGCTCTCCCTTATGC
GACTCCTGCATTAGGAAGCAGCCCAGTAGTAGGTTGAGGCCGTTGAGCACCGCCGCCGCAAGGAATGGTG
CATGCAAGGAGATGGCGCCCAACAGTCCCCCGGCCACGGGGCCTGCCACCATACCCACGCCGAAACAAGC
GCTCATGAGCCCGAAGTGGCGAGCCCGATCTTCCCCATCGGTGATGTCGGCGATATAGGCGCCAGCAACC
GCACCTGTGGCGCCGGTGATGCCGGCCACGATGCGTCCGGCGTAGAGGATCGAGATCGATCTCGATCCCG
CGAAATTAATACGACTCACTATAGGGGAATTGTGAGCGGATAACAATTCCCCTCTAGAAATAATTTTGTT
TAACTTTAAGAAGGAGATATACATATGAATAGGGTCAACGACCCACTTATTTTTATAAGAGATATTAAGC
CCGGACTGAAAAACTTAAATGTCGTCTTTATTGTCCTGGAGATAGGACGCGTGACCAAAACCAAAGACGG
CCATGAAGTGAGATCGTGCAAAGTAGCAGATAAAACGGGCAGCATCACTATTTCCGTGTGGGATGAGATC
GGAGGTCTTATACAGCCAGGGGATATTATTCGGTTGACCAGAGGGTATGCATCCATGTGGAAAGGATGTC
TGACACTTTATACTGGAAGGGGTGGTGAACTTCAAAAAATTGGGGAATTTTGTATGGTTTATTCAGAAGT
GCCAAATTTCAGTGAACCCAACCCAGATTATCGAGGACAGCAGAACAAAGGGGCACAGAGTGAACAGAAG
AATAATTCCATGAATAGTAATATGCTCGAGCACCACCACCACCACCACTGAGATCCGGCTGCTAACAAAG
CCCGAAAGGAAGCTGAGTTGGCTGCTGCCACCGCTGAGCAATAACTAGCATAACCCCTTGGGGCCTCTAA
ACGGGTCTTGAGGGGTTTTTTGCTGAAAGGAGGAACTATATCCGGATTGGCGAATGGG
[124 nt withheld, positions 1599-1722]
C
[91 nt withheld, positions 1724-1814]
A
[49 nt withheld, positions 1816-1864]
CCTTTGACGTTGGAGTCCACGTTCTTT
[37 nt withheld, positions 1892-1928]
ACCCTATCTCGGTCTATTCTTTTGATTTATAAGGGATTTTGCCGATTTCGGCCTATTGGTTAAAAAATGA
GCTGATTTAACAAAAATTTAACGCGAATTTTAACAAAATATTAACGCTTACAATTTAGGTGGCACTTTTC
GGGGAAATGTGCGCGGAACCCCTATTTGTTTATTTTTCTAAATACATTCAAATATGTATCCGCTCATGAA
TTAATTCTTAGAAAAACTCATCGAGCATCAAATGAAACTGCAATTTATTCATATCAGGATTATCAATACC
ATATTTTTGAAAAAGCCGTTTCTGTAATGAAGGAGAAAACTCACCGAGGCAGTTCCATAGGATGGCAAGA
TCCTGGTATCGGTCTGCGATTCCGACTCGTCCAACATCAATACAACCTATTAATTTCCCCTCGTCAAAAA
TAAGGTTATCAAGTGAGAAATCACCATGAGTGACGACTGAATCCGGTGAGAATGGCAAAAGTTTATGCAT
TTCTTTCCAGACTTGTTCAACAGGCCAGCCATTACGCTCGTCATCAAAATCACTCGCATCAACCAAACCG
TTATTCATTCGTGATTGCGCCTGAGCGAGACGAAATACGCGATCGCTGTTAAAAGGACAATTACAAACAG
GAATCGAATGCAACCGGCGCAGGAACACTGCCAGCGCATCAACAATATTTTCACCTGAATCAGGATATTC
TTCTAATACCTGGAATGCTGTTTTCCCGGGGATCGCAGTGGTGAGTAACCATGCATCATCAGGAGTACGG
ATAAAATGCTTGATGGTCGGAAGAGGCATAAATTCCGTCAGCCAGTTTAGTCTGACCATCTCATCTGTAA
CATCATTGGCAACGCTACCTTTGCCATGTTTCAGAAACAACTCTGGCGCATCGGGCTTCCCATACAATCG
ATAGATTGTCGCACCTGATTGCCCGACATTATCGCGAGCCCATTTATACCCATATAAATCAGCATCCATG
TTGGAATTTAATCGCGGCCTAGAGCAAGACGTTTCCCGTTGAATATGGCTCATAACACCCCTTGTATTAC
TGTTTATGTAAGCAGACAGTTTTATTGTTCATGACCAAAATCCCTTAACGTGAGTTTTCGTTCCACTGAG
CGTCAGACCCCGTAGAAAAGATCAAAGGATCTTCTTGAGATCCTTTTTTTCTGCGCGTAATCTGCTGCTT
GCAAACAAAAAAACCACCGCTACCAGCGGTGGTTTGTTTGCCGGATCAAGAGCTACCAACTCTTTTTCCG
AAGGTAACTGGCTTCAGCAGAGCGCAGATACCAAATACTGTCCTTCTAGTGTAGCCGTAGTTAGGCCACC
ACTTCAAGAACTCTGTAGCACCGCCTACATACCTCGCTCTGCTAATCCTGTTACCAGTGGCTGCTGCCAG
TGGCGATAAGTCGTGTCTTACCGGGTTGGACTCAAGACGATAGTTACCGGATAAGGCGCAGCGGTCGGGC
TGAACGGGGGGTTCGTGCACACAGCCCAGCTTGGAGCGAACGACCTACACCGAACTGAGATACCTACAGC
GTGAGCTATGAGAAAGCGCCACGCTTCCCGAAGGGAGAAAGGCGGACAGGTATCCGGTAAGCGGCAGGGT
CGGAACAGGAGAGCGCACGAGGGAGCTTCCAGGGGGAAACGCCTGGTATCTTTATAGTCCTGTCGGGTTT
CGCCACCTCTGACTTGAGCGTCGATTTTTGTGATGCTCGTCAGGGGGGCGGAGCCTATGGAAAAACGCCA
GCAACGCGGCCTTTTTACGGTTCCTGGCCTTTTGCTGGCCTTTTGCTCACATGTTCTTTCCTGCGTTATC
CCCTGATTCTGTGGATAACCGTATTACCGCCTTTGAGTGAGCTGATACCGCTCGCCGCAGCCGAACGACC
GAGCGCAGCGAGTCAGTGAGCGAGGAAGCGGAAGAGCGCCTGATGCGGTATTTTCTCCTTACGCATCTGT
GCGGTATTTCACACCGCAATGGTGCACTCTCAGTACAATCTGCTCTGATGCCGCATAGTTAAGCCAGTAT
ACACTCCGCTATCGCTACGTGACTGGGTCATGGCTGCGCCCCGACACCCGCCAACACCCGCTGACGCGCC
CTGACGGGCTTGTCTGCTCCCGGCATCCGCTTACAGACAAGCTGTGACCGTCTCCGGGAGCTGCATGTGT
CAGAGGTTTTCACCGTCATCACCGAAACGCGCGAGGCAGCTGCGGTAAAGCTCATCAGCGTGGTCGTGAA
GCGATTCACAGATGTCTGCCTGTTCATCCGCGTCCAGCTCGTTGAGTTTCTCCAGAAGCGTTAATGTCTG
GCTTCTGATAAAGCGGGCCATGTTAAGGGCGGTTTTTTCCTGTTTGGTCACTGATGCCTCCGTGTAAGGG
GGATTTCTGTTCATGGGGGTAATGATACCGATGAAACGAGAGAGGATGCTCACGATACGGGTTACTGATG
ATGAACATGCCCGGTTACTGGAACGTTGTGAGGGTAAACAACTGGCGGTATGGATGCGGCGGGACCAGAG
AAAAATCACTCAGGGTCAATGCCAGCGCTTCGTTAATACAGATGTAGGTGTTCCACAGGGTAGCCAGCAG
CATCCTGCGATGCAGATCCGGAACATAATGGTGCAGGGCGCTGACTTCCGCGTTTCCAGACTTTACGAAA
CACGGAAACCGAAGACCATTCATGTTGTTGCTCAGGTCGCAGACGTTTTGCAGCAGCAGTCGCTTCACGT
TCGCTCGCGTATCGGTGATTCATTCTGCTAACCAGTAAGGCAACCCCGCCAGCCTAGCCGGGTCCTCAAC
GACAGGAGCACGATCATGCGCACCCGTGGGGCCGCCATGCCGGCGATAATGGCCTGCTTCTCGCCGAAAC
GTTTGGTGGCGGGACCAGTGACGAAGGCTTGAGCGAGGGCGTGCAAGATTCCGAATACCGCAAGCGACAG
GCCGATCATCGTCGCGCTCCAGCGAAAGCGGTCCTCGCCGAAAATGACCCAGAGCGCTGCCGGCACCTGT
CCTACGAGTTGCATGATAAAGAAGACAGTCATAAGTGCGGCGACGATAGTCATGCCCCGCGCCCACCGGA
AGGAGCTGACTGGGTTGAAGGCTCTCAAGGGCATCGGTCGAGATCCCGGTGCCTAATGAGTGAGCTAACT
TACATTAATTGCGTTGCGCTCACTGCCCGCTTTCCAGTCGGGAAACCTGTCGTGCCAGCTGCATTAATGA
ATCGGCCAACGCGCGGGGAGAGGCGGTTTGCGTATTGGGCGCCAGGGTGGTTTTTCTTTTCACCAGTGAG
ACGGGCAACAGCTGATTGCCCTTCACCGCCTGGCCCTGAGAGAGTTGCAGCAAGCGGTCCACGCTGGTTT
GCCCCAGCAGGCGAAAATCCTGTTTGATGGTGGTTAACGGCGGGATATAACATGAGCTGTCTTCGGTATC
GTCGTATCCCACTACCGAGATGTCCGCACCAACGCGCAGCCCGGACTCGGTAATGGCGCGCATTGCGCCC
AGCGCCATCTGATCGTTGGCAACCAGCATCGCAGTGGGAACGATGCCCTCATTCAGCATTTGCATGGTTT
GTTGAAAACCGGACATGGCACTCCAGTCGCCTTCCCGTTCCGCTATCGGCTGAATTTGATTGCGAGTGAG
ATATTTATGCCAGCCAGCCAGACGCAGACGCGCCGAGACAGAACTTAATGGGCCCGCTAACAGCGCGATT
TGCTGGTGACCCAATG
